Addgene plasmid #228939: pMRX-IP-EGFP-PA-BAX(lyso)
Purpose: Stable expression of EGFP-LOV2(G528A, N538E)-BAX-TMEM106B in mammalian cells. Photoactivatable BAX localizes on lysosomal membrane and induces lysosomal rupture upon blue light stimulation.
Depositing lab: Noboru Mizushima. Depositing organization: The University of Tokyo. Publication: Optogenetic tools for inducing organelle membrane rupture. Nagashima Y, Eguchi T, Koyama-Honda I, Mizushima N. J Biol Chem. 2025 Mar 18;301(4):108421. doi: 10.1016/j.jbc.2025.108421. PubMed 40113041.
Backbone
  Vector backbone: pMRX-IP
  Total vector size (bp): 8333
  Vector type: Mammalian Expression, Retroviral
  Selectable markers: Puromycin
Growth in bacteria
  Bacterial resistance: Ampicillin, 100 μg/mL
  Growth temperature: 37°C
  Growth strain: NEB Stable
  Growth instructions: DH5alpha will also be fine
  Copy number: High Copy
Gene/Insert 1
  Gene/Insert name: LOV2 domain of phototropin1
  Species: Avena sativa
  Insert size (bp): 441
  Mutation: N538E
  Tag / fusion protein: EGFP (N terminal on insert)
Gene/Insert 2
  Gene/Insert name: BAX
  Species: H. sapiens (human)
  Insert size (bp): 507
  Mutation: N-terminus and C-terminus are deleted. BAX(3-171)
  Entrez Gene: BAX (a.k.a. BCL2L4)
Gene/Insert 3
  Gene/Insert name: TMEM106B
  Species: H. sapiens (human)
  Insert size (bp): 558
  Mutation: N-terminus is deleted (TMEM106B 90-274)
  Entrez Gene: TMEM106B (a.k.a. HLD16)
Terms and licenses: Academic/Nonprofit Terms; Industry Terms: Not Available to Industry
Depositor comments: Please visit https://doi.org/10.1101/2024.08.13.607738 for bioRxiv preprint.
How to cite: pMRX-IP-EGFP-PA-BAX(lyso) was a gift from Noboru Mizushima (Addgene plasmid # 228939 ; http://n2t.net/addgene:228939 ; RRID:Addgene_228939)
