[The description below was written by a language model from this plasmid's Addgene catalogue record and pLannotate feature annotations shown in this document.]
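Description:
pMRX-IP-EGFP-PA-BAX(lyso) is an 8.3 kb Moloney murine leukemia virus-based retroviral vector built on the pMRX-IP backbone for stable expression of a photoactivatable, lysosome-targeted BAX in mammalian cells. It is propagated in E. coli through a high-copy ColE1/pUC-type origin with ampicillin selection (AmpR under its bla promoter). The viral portion begins with a CMV enhancer fused to a partial LTR, forming a hybrid 5' LTR that drives production of the genomic RNA in packaging cells. This is followed by the MMLV Ψ packaging signal, a truncated gag lacking its start codon, and a pol fragment carrying the splice acceptor, and the unit is closed by a downstream MMLV LTR. No separate internal promoter is annotated, so expression in transduced cells presumably comes from the LTR.

The payload is a single fusion open reading frame: N-terminal EGFP, the Avena sativa phototropin 1 LOV2 domain, human BAX truncated at both ends (residues 3–171), and human TMEM106B lacking its N-terminus (residues 90–274). The purpose line lists LOV2 mutations G528A and N538E, while the insert field lists only N538E. The automated annotation labels the LOV2 region as miniSOG, which most likely reflects homology between LOV domains rather than a true miniSOG insert. The TMEM106B portion anchors the fusion on the lysosomal membrane, the blue-light-sensitive LOV2 domain gates BAX activity, and EGFP lets localization be visualized. An EMCV IRES downstream links puromycin N-acetyltransferase to the same transcript, so puromycin selection enriches for cells expressing the fusion. According to the record, blue light stimulation induces lysosomal rupture, making the construct an optogenetic tool for triggering lysosomal membrane damage on demand.
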