Features (pLannotate 1.2.2; 16 found; start..end, strand, type, name):
      1..380     +  enhancer       CMV enhancer: human cytomegalovirus immediate early enhancer
    381..676     +  LTR            3' LTR (ΔU3) (fragment): self-inactivating 3' long terminal repeat (LTR) from Moloney murine leukemia virus
    739..1096    +  misc_feature   MMLV Ψ: packaging signal of Moloney murine leukemia virus (MMLV)
   1161..1577    +  CDS            gag (truncated): truncated Moloney murine leukemia virus (MMLV) gag gene lacking the start codon
   1587..1961    +  misc_feature   pol region: Moloney murine leukemia virus (MMLV) pol region containing the splice acceptor site
   1979..2695    +  CDS            EGFP: EGFP is a basic (constitutively fluorescent) green fluorescent protein published in 1996, derived from Aequorea victoria. It is reported to be a rapidly-maturing weak dimer with moderate acid sensitivity.
   2747..3064    +  CDS            miniSOG: miniSOG is a basic (constitutively fluorescent) cyan fluorescent protein published in 2011, derived from Arabidopsis thaliana. It requires the cofactor flavin for fluorescence.
   3155..3661    +  CDS            BAX (fragment): BAX_HUMAN - Also known as BCL2L4. Experimental evidence at protein level: Swiss-Prot protein existence level 1. Plays a role in the mitochondrial apoptotic process. Under normal conditions, BAX is largely cytosolic via constant retrotranslocation from mitochondria to the cytosol mediated by BCL2L1/Bcl-xL, which avoids accumulation of toxic BAX levels at the mitochondrial outer membrane (MOM) (PubMed:21458670). Under stress conditions, undergoes a conformation change that causes translocation to the mitochondrion membrane, leading to the release of cytochrome c that then triggers apoptosis. Pro
   3662..4216    +  CDS            TMEM106B (fragment): T106B_HUMAN - Experimental evidence at protein level: Swiss-Prot protein existence level 1. Involved in dendrite morphogenesis and maintenance by regulating lysosomal trafficking via its interaction with MAP6. May act by inhibiting retrograde transport of lysosomes along dendrites. Required for dendrite branching. From Homo sapiens (Human).
   4248..4823    +  misc_feature   IRES2: internal ribosome entry site (IRES) of the encephalomyocarditis virus (EMCV)
   4830..5429    +  CDS            PuroR: puromycin N-acetyltransferase; pac from Streptomyces alboniger; confers resistance to puromycin
   5537..6128    +  LTR            LTR: long terminal repeat from Moloney murine leukemia virus
   6194..6246    -  CDS            lacI (fragment): lac repressor; lacI; The lac repressor binds to the lac operator to inhibit transcription in E. coli. This inhibition can be relieved by adding lactose or isopropyl-β-D-thiogalactopyranoside (IPTG).
   6429..7017    -  rep_origin     ori: high-copy-number ColE1/pMB1/pBR322/pUC origin of replication
   7181..8041    -  CDS            AmpR: β-lactamase; bla; confers resistance to ampicillin, carbenicillin, and related antibiotics
   8042..8146    -  promoter       AmpR promoter: bla
>Addgene plasmid #228939 | pMRX-IP-EGFP-PA-BAX(lyso) | addgene full sequence | sequence record 469416 | Addgene NGS Result
GACATTGATTATTGACTAGTTATTAATAGTAATCAATTACGGGGTCATTAGTTCATAGCCCATATATGGA
GTTCCGCGTTACATAACTTACGGTAAATGGCCCGCCTGGCTGACCGCCCAACGACCCCCGCCCATTGACG
TCAATAATGACGTATGTTCCCATAGTAACGCCAATAGGGACTTTCCATTGACGTCAATGGGTGGAGTATT
TACGGTAAACTGCCCACTTGGCAGTACATCAAGTGTATCATATGCCAAGTACGCCCCCTATTGACGTCAA
TGACGGTAAATGGCCCGCCTGGCATTATGCCCAGTACATGACCTTATGGGACTTTCCTACTTGGCAGTAC
ATCTACGTATTAGTCATCGCTATTACCATGCTAGAGAACCATCAGATGTTTCCAGGGTGCCCCAAGGACC
TGAAATGACCCTGTGCCTTATTTGAACTAACCAATCAGTTCGCTTCTCGCTTCTGTTCGCGCGCTTCTGC
TCCCCGAGCTCAATAAAAGAGCCCACAACCCCTCACTCGGCGCGCCAGTCCTCCGATTGACTGAGTCGCC
CGGGTACCCGTGTATCCAATAAACCCTCTTGCAGTTGCATCCGACTTGTGGTCTCGCTGTTCCTTGGGAG
GGTCTCCTCTGAGTGATTGACTACCCGTCAGCGGGGGTCTTTCATTTGGGGGCTCGTCCGGGATCGGGAG
ACCCCTGCCCAGGGACCACCGACCCACCACCGGGAGGTAAGCTGGCCAGCAACTTATCTGTGTCTGTCCG
ATTGTCTAGTGTCTATGACTGATTTTATGCGCCTGCGTCGGTACTAGTTAGCTAACTAGCTCTGTATCTG
GCGGACCCGTGGTGGAACTGACGAGTTCGGAACACCCGGCCGCAACCCTGGGAGACGTCCCAGGGACTTC
GGGGGCCGTTTTTGTGGCCCGACCTGAGTCCAAAAATCCCGATCGTTTTGGACTCTTTGGTGCACCCCCC
TTAGAGGAGGGATATGTGGTTCTGGTAGGAGACGAGAACCTAAAACAGTTCCCGCCTCCGTCTGAATTTT
TGCTTTCGGTTTGGGACCGAAGCCGCGCCGCGCGTCTTGTCTGCTGCAGCATCGTTCTGTGTTGTCTCTG
TCTGACTGTGTTTCTGTATTTGTCTGAAAATATGGGCCCGGGCCAGACTGTTACCACTCCCTTAAGTTTG
ACCTTAGGTCACTGGAAAGATGTCGAGCGGATCGCTCACAACCAGTCGGTAGATGTCAAGAAGAGACGTT
GGGTTACCTTCTGCTCTGCAGAATGGCCAACCTTTAACGTCGGATGGCCGCGAGACGGCACCTTTAACCG
AGACCTCATCACCCAGGTTAAGATCAAGGTCTTTTCACCTGGCCCGCATGGACACCCAGACCAGGTCCCC
TACATCGTGACCTGGGAAGCCTTGGCTTTTGACCCCCCTCCCTGGGTCAAGCCCTTTGTACACCCTAAGC
CTCCGCCTCCTCTTCCTCCATCCGCCCCGTCTCTCCCCCTTGAACCTCCTCGTTCGACCCCGCCTCGATC
CTCCCTTTATCCAGCCCTCACTCCTTCTCTAGGCGCCCCCATATGGCCATATGAGATCTTATATGGGGCA
CCCCCGCCCCTTGTAAACTTCCCTGACCCTGACATGACAAGAGTTACTAACAGCCCCTCTCTCCAAGCTC
ACTTACAGGCTCTCTACTTAGTCCAGCACGAAGTCTGGAGACCTCTGGCGGCAGCCTACCAAGAACAACT
GGACCGACCGGTGGTACCTCACCCTTACCGAGTCGGCGACACAGTGTGGGTCCGCCGACACCAGACTAAG
AACCTAGAACCTCGCTGGAAAGGACCTTACACAGTCCTGCTGACCACCCCCACCGCCCTCAAAGTAGACG
GCATCGCAGCTTGGATACACGCCGCCCACGTGAAGGCTGCCGACCCCGGGGGTGGACCATCCTCTAGACT
GCCGGATCTGCCATCGATATGGTGAGCAAGGGCGAGGAGCTGTTCACCGGGGTGGTGCCCATCCTGGTCG
AGCTGGACGGCGACGTAAACGGCCACAAGTTCAGCGTGTCCGGCGAGGGCGAGGGCGATGCCACCTACGG
CAAGCTGACCCTGAAGTTCATCTGCACCACCGGCAAGCTGCCCGTGCCCTGGCCCACCCTCGTGACCACC
CTGACCTACGGCGTGCAGTGCTTCAGCCGCTACCCCGACCACATGAAGCAGCACGACTTCTTCAAGTCCG
CCATGCCCGAAGGCTACGTCCAGGAGCGCACCATCTTCTTCAAGGACGACGGCAACTACAAGACCCGCGC
CGAGGTGAAGTTCGAGGGCGACACCCTGGTGAACCGCATCGAGCTGAAGGGCATCGACTTCAAGGAGGAC
GGCAACATCCTGGGGCACAAGCTGGAGTACAACTACAACAGCCACAACGTCTATATCATGGCCGACAAGC
AGAAGAACGGCATCAAGGTGAACTTCAAGATCCGCCACAACATCGAGGACGGCAGCGTGCAGCTCGCCGA
CCACTACCAGCAGAACACCCCCATCGGCGACGGCCCCGTGCTGCTGCCCGACAACCACTACCTGAGCACC
CAGTCCGCCCTGAGCAAAGACCCCAACGAGAAGCGCGATCACATGGTCCTGCTGGAGTTCGTGACCGCCG
CCGGGATCACTCTCGGCATGGACGAGCTGTACAAGGGTTCAGGCTCGGGAGGCATGGGGACTAGTTTGGC
TACTACACTTGAACGTATTGAGAAGAACTTTGTCATTACTGACCCAAGATTGCCAGATAATCCCATTATA
TTCGCGTCCGATAGTTTCTTGCAGTTGACAGAATATAGCCGTGAAGAAATTTTGGGAAGAAACTGCAGGT
TTCTACAAGGTCCTGAAACTGATCGCGCGACAGTGAGAAAAATTAGAGATGCCATAGATAACCAAACAGA
GGTCACTGTTCAGCTGATTAATTATACAAAGAGTGGTAAAAAGTTCTGGAACCTCTTTCACTTGCAGCCT
ATGCGAGATCAGAAGGGAGATGTCCAGTACTTTATTGGGGTTCAGTTGGATGGAACTGAGCATGTCCGAG
ATGCTGCCGAGAGAGAGGCAGTCATGCTGATTAAGAAAACTGCAGAAGAAATTGATGAGGCGGCAAAAGA
ACTTGGGTCCGGGGAGCAGCCCAGAGGCGGGGGGCCCACCAGCTCTGAGCAGATCATGAAGACAGGGGCC
CTTTTGCTTCAGGGTTTCATCCAGGATCGAGCAGGGCGAATGGGGGGGGAGGCACCCGAGCTGGCCCTGG
ACCCGGTGCCTCAGGATGCGTCCACCAAGAAGCTGAGCGAGTGTCTCAAGCGCATCGGGGACGAACTGGA
CAGTAACATGGAGCTGCAGAGGATGATTGCCGCCGTGGACACAGACTCCCCCCGAGAGGTCTTTTTCCGA
GTGGCAGCTGACATGTTTTCTGACGGCAACTTCAACTGGGGCCGGGTTGTCGCCCTTTTCTACTTTGCCA
GCAAACTGGTGCTCAAGGCCCTGTGCACCAAGGTGCCGGAACTGATCAGAACCATCATGGGCTGGACATT
GGACTTCCTCCGGGAGCGGCTGTTGGGCTGGATCCAAGACCAGGGTGGTTGGGACGGCCTCCTCTCCTAC
TTTGGGACGCCCACGTGGCAGAGGCCAAGAAGAACAAAGCTGTATGTGATGGCTTCTGTGTTTGTCTGTC
TACTCCTTTCTGGATTGGCTGTGTTTTTCCTTTTCCCTCGCTCTATCGACGTGAAATACATTGGTGTAAA
ATCAGCCTATGTCAGTTATGATGTTCAGAAGCGTACAATTTATTTAAATATCACAAACACACTAAATATA
ACAAACAATAACTATTACTCTGTCGAAGTTGAAAACATCACTGCCCAAGTTCAATTTTCAAAAACAGTTA
TTGGAAAGGCACGCTTAAACAACATAAGCATTATTGGTCCACTTGATATGAAACAAATTGATTACACAGT
ACCTACCGTTATAGCAGAGGAAATGAGTTATATGTATGATTTCTGTACTCTGATATCCATCAAAGTGCAT
AACATAGTACTCATGATGCAAGTTACTGTGACAACAACATACTTTGGCCACTCTGAACAGATATCCCAGG
AGAGGTATCAGTATGTCGACTGTGGAAGAAACACAACTTATCAGTTGGGGCAGTCTGAATATTTAAATGT
ACTTCAGCCACAACAGTAACTCGAGAGCGGCCGCTACGTAAATTCCGCCCCCCCCCCTAACGTTACTGGC
CGAAGCCGCTTGGAATAAGGCCGGTGTGCGTTTGTCTATATGTTATTTTCCACCATATTGCCGTCTTTTG
GCAATGTGAGGGCCCGGAAACCTGGCCCTGTCTTCTTGACGAGCATTCCTAGGGGTCTTTCCCCTCTCGC
CAAAGGAATGCAAGGTCTGTTGAATGTCGTGAAGGAAGCAGTTCCTCTGGAAGTTTCTTGAAGACAAACA
ACGTCTGTAGCGACCCTTTGCAGGCAGCGGAACCCCCCACCTGGCGACAGGTGCCTCTGCGGCCAAAAGC
CACGTGTATAAGATACACCTGCAAAGGCGGCACAACCCCAGTGCCACGTTGTGAGTTGGATAGTTGTGGA
AAGAGTCAAATGGCTCTCCTCAAGCGTATTCAACAAGGGGCTGAAGGATGCCCAGAAGGTACCCCATTGT
ATGGGATCTGATCTGGGGCCTCGGTGCACATGCTTTACATGTGTTTAGTCGAGGTTAAAAAAACGTCTAG
GCCCCCCGAACCACGGGGACGTGGTTTTCCTTTGAAAAACACGATGATAATATGGCCACAACCGTCGACA
TGACCGAGTACAAGCCCACGGTGCGCCTCGCCACCCGCGACGACGTCCCCCGGGCCGTACGCACCCTCGC
CGCCGCGTTCGCCGACTACCCCGCCACGCGCCACACCGTCGACCCGGACCGCCACATCGAGCGGGTCACC
GAGCTGCAAGAACTCTTCCTCACGCGCGTCGGGCTCGACATCGGCAAGGTGTGGGTCGCGGACGACGGCG
CCGCGGTGGCGGTCTGGACCACGCCGGAGAGCGTCGAAGCGGGGGCGGTGTTCGCCGAGATCGGCCCGCG
CATGGCCGAGTTGAGCGGTTCCCGGCTGGCCGCGCAGCAACAGATGGAAGGCCTCCTGGCGCCGCACCGG
CCCAAGGAGCCCGCGTGGTTCCTGGCCACCGTCGGCGTCTCGCCCGACCACCAGGGCAAGGGTCTGGGCA
GCGCCGTCGTGCTCCCCGGAGTGGAGGCGGCCGAGCGCGCCGGGGTGCCCGCCTTCCTGGAGACCTCCGC
GCCCCGCAACCTCCCCTTCTACGAGCGGCTCGGCTTCACCGTCACCGCCGACGTCGAGGTGCCCGAAGGA
CCGCGCACCTGGTGCATGACCCGCAAGCCCGGTGCCTGAGTCGACCGCCCGCCCCACGACCCGCAGCGCC
CGACCGAAAGGAGCGCACGACCCCATGGCTCGACGATAAAATAAAAGATTTTATTTAGTCTCCAGAAAAA
GGGGGGAATGAAAGACCCCACCTGTAGGTTTGGCAAGCTAGCTTAAGTAACGCCATTTTGCAAGGCATGG
AAAAATACATAACTGAGAATAGAGAAGTTCAGATCAAGGTCAGGAACAGATGGAACAGCTGAATATGGGC
CAAACAGGATATCTGTGGTAAGCAGTTCCTGCCCCGGCTCAGGGCCAAGAACAGATGGAACAGCTGAATA
TGGGCCAAACAGGATATCTGTGGTAAGCAGTTCCTGCCCCGGCTCAGGGCCAAGAACAGATGGTCCCCAG
ATGCGGTCCAGCCCTCAGCAGTTTCTAGAGAACCATCAGATGTTTCCAGGGTGCCCCAAGGACCTGAAAT
GACCCTGTGCCTTATTTGAACTAACCAATCAGTTCGCTTCTCGCTTCTGTTCGCGCGCTTCTGCTCCCCG
AGCTCAATAAAAGAGCCCACAACCCCTCACTCGGCGCGCCAGTCCTCCGATTGACTGAGTCGCCCGGGTA
CCCGTGTATCCAATAAACCCTCTTGCAGTTGCATCCGACTTGTGGTCTCGCTGTTCCTTGGGAGGGTCTC
CTCTGAGTGATTGACTACCCGTCAGCGGGGGTCTTTCACATGCAGCATGTATCAAAATTAATTTGGTTTT
TTTTCTTAAGTATTTACATTAAATGGCCATAGTTGCATTAATGAATCGGCCAACGCGCGGGGAGAGGCGG
TTTGCGTATTGGGCGCTCTTCCGCTTCCTCGCTCACTGACTCGCTGCGCTCGGTCGTTCGGCTGCGGCGA
GCGGTATCAGCTCACTCAAAGGCGGTAATACGGTTATCCACAGAATCAGGGGATAACGCAGGAAAGAACA
TGTGAGCAAAAGGCCAGCAAAAGGCCAGGAACCGTAAAAAGGCCGCGTTGCTGGCGTTTTTCCATAGGCT
CCGCCCCCCTGACGAGCATCACAAAAATCGACGCTCAAGTCAGAGGTGGCGAAACCCGACAGGACTATAA
AGATACCAGGCGTTTCCCCCTGGAAGCTCCCTCGTGCGCTCTCCTGTTCCGACCCTGCCGCTTACCGGAT
ACCTGTCCGCCTTTCTCCCTTCGGGAAGCGTGGCGCTTTCTCATAGCTCACGCTGTAGGTATCTCAGTTC
GGTGTAGGTCGTTCGCTCCAAGCTGGGCTGTGTGCACGAACCCCCCGTTCAGCCCGACCGCTGCGCCTTA
TCCGGTAACTATCGTCTTGAGTCCAACCCGGTAAGACACGACTTATCGCCACTGGCAGCAGCCACTGGTA
ACAGGATTAGCAGAGCGAGGTATGTAGGCGGTGCTACAGAGTTCTTGAAGTGGTGGCCTAACTACGGCTA
CACTAGAAGAACAGTATTTGGTATCTGCGCTCTGCTGAAGCCAGTTACCTTCGGAAAAAGAGTTGGTAGC
TCTTGATCCGGCAAACAAACCACCGCTGGTAGCGGTGGTTTTTTTGTTTGCAAGCAGCAGATTACGCGCA
GAAAAAAAGGATCTCAAGAAGATCCTTTGATCTTTTCTACGGGGTCTGACGCTCAGTGGAACGAAAACTC
ACGTTAAGGGATTTTGGTCATGAGATTATCAAAAAGGATCTTCACCTAGATCCTTTTGCGGCCGGCCGCA
AATCAATCTAAAGTATATATGAGTAAACTTGGTCTGACAGTTACCAATGCTTAATCAGTGAGGCACCTAT
CTCAGCGATCTGTCTATTTCGTTCATCCATAGTTGCCTGACTCCCCGTCGTGTAGATAACTACGATACGG
GAGGGCTTACCATCTGGCCCCAGTGCTGCAATGATACCGCGAGACCCACGCTCACCGGCTCCAGATTTAT
CAGCAATAAACCAGCCAGCCGGAAGGGCCGAGCGCAGAAGTGGTCCTGCAACTTTATCCGCCTCCATCCA
GTCTATTAATTGTTGCCGGGAAGCTAGAGTAAGTAGTTCGCCAGTTAATAGTTTGCGCAACGTTGTTGCC
ATTGCTACAGGCATCGTGGTGTCACGCTCGTCGTTTGGTATGGCTTCATTCAGCTCCGGTTCCCAACGAT
CAAGGCGAGTTACATGATCCCCCATGTTGTGCAAAAAAGCGGTTAGCTCCTTCGGTCCTCCGATCGTTGT
CAGAAGTAAGTTGGCCGCAGTGTTATCACTCATGGTTATGGCAGCACTGCATAATTCTCTTACTGTCATG
CCATCCGTAAGATGCTTTTCTGTGACTGGTGAGTACTCAACCAAGTCATTCTGAGAATAGTGTATGCGGC
GACCGAGTTGCTCTTGCCCGGCGTCAACACGGGATAATACCGCGCCACATAGCAGAACTTTAAAAGTGCT
CATCATTGGAAAACGTTCTTCGGGGCGAAAACTCTCAAGGATCTTACCGCTGTTGAGATCCAGTTCGATG
TAACCCACTCGTGCACCCAACTGATCTTCAGCATCTTTTACTTTCACCAGCGTTTCTGGGTGAGCAAAAA
CAGGAAGGCAAAATGCCGCAAAAAAGGGAATAAGGGCGACACGGAAATGTTGAATACTCATACTCTTCCT
TTTTCAATATTATTGAAGCATTTATCAGGGTTATTGTCTCATGAGCGGATACATATTTGAATGTATTTAG
AAAAATAAACAAATAGGGGTTCCGCGCACATTTCCCCGAAAAGTGCCACCTGACGTCTAAGAAACCATTA
TTATCATGACATTAACCTATAAAAATAGGCGTATCACGAGGCCCTTTCGTCTTCACTATAGGAGCTTGGC
CCATTGCATACGTTGTATCCATATCATAATATGTACATTTATATTGGCTCATGTCCAACATTACCGCCAT
GTT
